Addgene plasmid #136004: pcDNA5 FRT TO-EGFP-G3BP1-S149A
Purpose: DOX-inducible S149A G3BP1 inserted with GFP tagged on the N-terminus and used with the Flp-In T-Rex System
Depositing lab: Anthony Leung. Publication: Structure-Mediated RNA Decay by UPF1 and G3BP1. Fischer JW, Busa VF, Shao Y, Leung AKL. Mol Cell. 2020 Apr 2;78(1):70-84.e6. doi: 10.1016/j.molcel.2020.01.021. Epub 2020 Feb 3. PubMed 32017897.
Backbone
  Vector backbone: pcDNA5 FRT TO
  Backbone manufacturer: Invitrogen
  Vector type: Mammalian Expression
Growth in bacteria
  Bacterial resistance: Ampicillin, 100 μg/mL
  Growth temperature: 37°C
  Growth strain: DH5alpha
  Copy number: Unknown
Gene/Insert
  Gene/Insert name: G3BP1
  Species: H. sapiens (human)
  Mutation: S149A
  Entrez Gene: G3BP1 (a.k.a. G3BP, HDH-VIII)
  Tag / fusion protein: EGFP (N terminal on insert)
Terms and licenses: Academic/Nonprofit Terms; Industry Terms: Not Available to Industry
How to cite: pcDNA5 FRT TO-EGFP-G3BP1-S149A was a gift from Anthony Leung (Addgene plasmid # 136004 ; http://n2t.net/addgene:136004 ; RRID:Addgene_136004)
