[The description below was written by a language model from this plasmid's Addgene catalogue record and pLannotate feature annotations shown in this document.]
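Description:
pcDNA5 FRT TO-EGFP-G3BP1-S149A is a mammalian expression plasmid of about 7.3 kb built on the Invitrogen pcDNA5 FRT TO backbone. It is designed for generating isogenic, doxycycline-inducible stable cell lines with the Flp-In T-REx system. In bacteria it is maintained through a high-copy ColE1/pUC-type origin and selected with ampicillin via the β-lactamase gene and its own promoter. Small annotated fragments of f1 ori, lac regulatory elements, lacI, ble and bom appear to be backbone remnants rather than functional modules.

The expression cassette is driven by the CMV enhancer and immediate early promoter, followed by short sequences that the annotation software matched to tet operator-containing promoters. These matches correspond to the tet operator sites that place the CMV promoter under Tet repressor control, so transcription is held off in repressor-expressing host cells until doxycycline or tetracycline is added. Downstream lies an EGFP coding sequence followed closely by human G3BP1, giving an N-terminally GFP-tagged fusion that terminates at the bovine growth hormone polyadenylation signal. According to the catalogue entry, G3BP1 carries an S149A substitution, replacing the serine at that position with a residue that cannot be phosphorylated. The feature table itself does not mark the mutation.

An FRT site sits directly upstream of a hygromycin resistance gene that has an SV40 poly(A) signal but no complete annotated promoter. In the Flp-In design, Flp-mediated recombination into a genomic FRT site supplies the promoter and start codon for this marker, so hygromycin resistance reports correct single-copy integration. The associated publication concerns RNA decay mediated by UPF1 and G3BP1, which fits use of this construct for controlled expression and fluorescent tracking of the S149A variant.
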