Features (pLannotate 1.2.2; 24 found; start..end, strand, type, name):
    131..510     +  enhancer       CMV enhancer: human cytomegalovirus immediate early enhancer
    511..714     +  promoter       CMV promoter: human cytomegalovirus (CMV) immediate early promoter
    716..735     +  promoter       PLtetO-1 promoter (fragment): modified phage lambda PL promoter with tet operator sites (Lutz and Bujard, 1997)
    737..756     +  promoter       PLtetO-1 promoter (fragment): modified phage lambda PL promoter with tet operator sites (Lutz and Bujard, 1997)
    764..797     +  promoter       TRE3GV promoter (fragment): 3rd-generation Tet-responsive promoter that can be activated by binding of Tet-On® 3G, optimized for retroviral and lentiviral vectors
    878..895     +  promoter       tight TRE promoter (fragment): Tet-responsive promoter PTight, consisting of seven tet operator sequences followed by the minimal CMV promoter
    919..1635    +  CDS            EGFP: EGFP is a basic (constitutively fluorescent) green fluorescent protein published in 1996, derived from Aequorea victoria. It is reported to be a rapidly-maturing weak dimer with moderate acid sensitivity.
   1651..3048    +  CDS            G3BP1: G3BP1_HUMAN - Also known as G3BP. Experimental evidence at protein level: Swiss-Prot protein existence level 1. ATP- and magnesium-dependent helicase that plays an essential role in innate immunity (PubMed:30510222). Participates in the DNA- triggered cGAS/STING pathway by promoting the DNA binding and activation of CGAS. Enhances also DDX58-induced type I interferon production probably by helping DDX58 at sensing pathogenic RNA (PubMed:30804210). In addition, plays an essential role in stress granule formation (PubMed:12642610, PubMed:20180778, PubMed:23279204). Unwinds preferentially partial
   3050..3086    +  misc_feature   MCS (fragment): multiple cloning site
   3180..3404    +  polyA_signal   bGH poly(A) signal: bovine growth hormone polyadenylation signal
   3408..3429    +  promoter       SV40 promoter (fragment): SV40 enhancer and early promoter
   3450..3683    +  rep_origin     f1 ori (fragment) (sequence partly withheld): f1 bacteriophage origin of replication; arrow indicates direction of (+) strand synthesis
   3688..3735    +  protein_bind   FRT: FLP-mediated recombination occurs in the 8-bp core sequence TCTAGAAA (Turan and Bode, 2011). FLP recombinase from the Saccharomyces cerevisiae 2μ plasmid
   3743..4765    +  CDS            HygR: aminoglycoside phosphotransferase from E. coli; aph(4)-Ia; confers resistance to hygromycin
   4775..4900    +  CDS            ble (fragment): BLE_KLEPN - Experimental evidence at protein level: Swiss-Prot protein existence level 1. Binding protein with a strong affinity to the bleomycin family of antibiotics. Binds to CL990; an antimitotic-antibiotic compound. From Klebsiella pneumoniae.
   4895..5016    +  polyA_signal   SV40 poly(A) signal: SV40 polyadenylation signal
   5089..5105    -  protein_bind   lac operator: The lac repressor binds to the lac operator to inhibit transcription in E. coli. This inhibition can be relieved by adding lactose or isopropyl-β-D-thiogalactopyranoside (IPTG). lac repressor encoded by lacI
   5113..5143    -  promoter       lac promoter: promoter for the E. coli lac operon
   5158..5179    -  protein_bind   CAP binding site: CAP binding activates transcription in the presence of cAMP. E. coli catabolite activator protein
   5192..5284    -  CDS            lacI (fragment): lac repressor; lacI; The lac repressor binds to the lac operator to inhibit transcription in E. coli. This inhibition can be relieved by adding lactose or isopropyl-β-D-thiogalactopyranoside (IPTG).
   5467..6055    -  rep_origin     ori: high-copy-number ColE1/pMB1/pBR322/pUC origin of replication
   6226..7086    -  CDS            AmpR: β-lactamase; bla; confers resistance to ampicillin, carbenicillin, and related antibiotics
   7087..7191    -  promoter       AmpR promoter: bla
   7250..7302    -  misc_feature   bom (fragment): basis of mobility region from pBR322
>Addgene plasmid #136004 | pcDNA5 FRT TO-EGFP-G3BP1-S149A | addgene full sequence | sequence record 273300 | Addgene NGS Result
GTCGCTGAGTAGTGCGCGAGCAAAATTTAAGCTACAACAAGGCAAGGCTTGACCGACAATTGCATGAAGA
ATCTGCTTAGGGTTAGGCGTTTTGCGCTGCTTCGCGATGTACGGGCCAGATATACGCGTTGACATTGATT
ATTGACTAGTTATTAATAGTAATCAATTACGGGGTCATTAGTTCATAGCCCATATATGGAGTTCCGCGTT
ACATAACTTACGGTAAATGGCCCGCCTGGCTGACCGCCCAACGACCCCCGCCCATTGACGTCAATAATGA
CGTATGTTCCCATAGTAACGCCAATAGGGACTTTCCATTGACGTCAATGGGTGGAGTATTTACGGTAAAC
TGCCCACTTGGCAGTACATCAAGTGTATCATATGCCAAGTACGCCCCCTATTGACGTCAATGACGGTAAA
TGGCCCGCCTGGCATTATGCCCAGTACATGACCTTATGGGACTTTCCTACTTGGCAGTACATCTACGTAT
TAGTCATCGCTATTACCATGGTGATGCGGTTTTGGCAGTACATCAATGGGCGTGGATAGCGGTTTGACTC
ACGGGGATTTCCAAGTCTCCACCCCATTGACGTCAATGGGAGTTTGTTTTGGCACCAAAATCAACGGGAC
TTTCCAAAATGTCGTAACAACTCCGCCCCATTGACGCAAATGGGCGGTAGGCGTGTACGGTGGGAGGTCT
ATATAAGCAGAGCTCTCCCTATCAGTGATAGAGATCTCCCTATCAGTGATAGAGATCGTCGACGAGCTCG
TTTAGTGAACCGTCAGATCGCCTGGAGACGCCATCCACGCTGTTTTGACCTCCATAGAAGACACCGGGAC
CGATCCAGCCTCCGGACTCTAGCGTTTAAACTTAAGCTTAGTGAACCGTCAGATCCGCTAGCGCTACCGG
TCGCCACCATGGTGAGCAAGGGCGAGGAGCTGTTCACCGGGGTGGTGCCCATCCTGGTCGAGCTGGACGG
CGACGTAAACGGCCACAAGTTCAGCGTGTCCGGCGAGGGCGAGGGCGATGCCACCTACGGCAAGCTGACC
CTGAAGTTCATCTGCACCACCGGCAAGCTGCCCGTGCCCTGGCCCACCCTCGTGACCACCCTGACCTACG
GCGTGCAGTGCTTCAGCCGCTACCCCGACCACATGAAGCAGCACGACTTCTTCAAGTCCGCCATGCCCGA
AGGCTACGTCCAGGAGCGCACCATCTTCTTCAAGGACGACGGCAACTACAAGACCCGCGCCGAGGTGAAG
TTCGAGGGCGACACCCTGGTGAACCGCATCGAGCTGAAGGGCATCGACTTCAAGGAGGACGGCAACATCC
TGGGGCACAAGCTGGAGTACAACTACAACAGCCACAACGTCTATATCATGGCCGACAAGCAGAAGAACGG
CATCAAGGTGAACTTCAAGATCCGCCACAACATCGAGGACGGCAGCGTGCAGCTCGCCGACCACTACCAG
CAGAACACCCCCATCGGCGACGGCCCCGTGCTGCTGCCCGACAACCACTACCTGAGCACCCAGTCCGCCC
TGAGCAAAGACCCCAACGAGAAGCGCGATCACATGGTCCTGCTGGAGTTCGTGACCGCCGCCGGGATCAC
TCTCGGCATGGACGAGCTGTACAAGTCCGGACTCAGATCTATGGTGATGGAGAAGCCTAGTCCCCTGCTG
GTCGGGCGGGAATTTGTGAGACAGTATTACACACTGCTGAACCAGGCCCCAGACATGCTGCATAGATTTT
ATGGAAAGAACTCTTCTTATGTCCATGGGGGATTGGATTCAAATGGAAAGCCAGCAGATGCAGTCTACGG
ACAGAAAGAAATCCACAGGAAAGTGATGTCACAAAACTTCACCAACTGCCACACCAAGATTCGCCATGTT
GATGCTCATGCCACGCTAAATGATGGTGTGGTAGTCCAGGTGATGGGGCTTCTCTCTAACAACAACCAGG
CTTTGAGGAGATTCATGCAAACGTTTGTCCTTGCTCCTGAGGGGTCTGTTGCAAATAAATTCTATGTTCA
CAATGATATCTTCAGATACCAAGATGAGGTCTTTGGTGGGTTTGTCACTGAGCCTCAGGAGGAGGCTGAA
GAAGAAGTAGAGGAACCTGAAGAAAGACAGCAAACACCTGAGGTGGTACCTGATGATTCTGGAACTTTCT
ATGATCAGGCAGTTGTCAGTAATGACATGGAAGAACATTTAGAGGAGCCTGTTGCTGAACCAGAGCCTGA
TCCTGAACCAGAACCAGAACAAGAACCTGTATCTGAAATCCAAGAGGAAAAGCCTGAGCCAGTATTAGAA
GAAACTGCCCCTGAGGATGCTCAGAAGAGTTCTTCTCCAGCACCTGCAGACATAGCTCAGACAGTACAGG
AAGACTTGAGGACATTTTCTTGGGCATCTGTGACCAGTAAGAATCTTCCACCCAGTGGAGCTGTTCCAGT
TACTGGGATACCACCTCATGTTGTTAAAGTACCAGCTTCACAGCCCCGTCCAGAGTCTAAGCCTGAATCT
CAGATTCCACCACAAAGACCTCAGCGGGATCAAAGAGTGCGAGAACAACGAATAAATATTCCTCCCCAAA
GGGGACCCAGACCAATCCGTGAGGCTGGTGAGCAAGGTGACATTGAACCCCGAAGAATGGTGAGACACCC
TGACAGTCACCAACTCTTCATTGGCAACCTGCCTCATGAAGTGGACAAATCAGAGCTTAAAGATTTCTTT
CAAAGTTATGGAAACGTGGTGGAGTTGCGCATTAACAGTGGTGGGAAATTACCCAATTTTGGTTTTGTTG
TGTTTGATGATTCTGAGCCTGTTCAGAAAGTCCTTAGCAACAGACCCATCATGTTCAGAGGTGAGGTCCG
TCTGAATGTCGAAGAGAAGAAGACTCGAGCTGCCAGGGAAGGCGACCGACGAGATAATCGCCTTCGGGGA
CCTGGAGGCCCTCGAGGTGGGCTGGGTGGTGGAATGAGAGGCCCTCCCCGTGGAGGCATGGTGCAGAAAC
CAGGATTTGGAGTGGGAAGGGGGCTTGCGCCACGGCAGGGAATTCTGCAGTCGACGGTACCGCGGGCCCG
GGATCCACTAGTCCAGTGTGGTGGAATTCTGCAGATATCCAGCACAGTGGCGGCCGCTCGAGTCTAGAGG
GCCCGTTTAAACCCGCTGATCAGCCTCGACTGTGCCTTCTAGTTGCCAGCCATCTGTTGTTTGCCCCTCC
CCCGTGCCTTCCTTGACCCTGGAAGGTGCCACTCCCACTGTCCTTTCCTAATAAAATGAGGAAATTGCAT
CGCATTGTCTGAGTAGGTGTCATTCTATTCTGGGGGGTGGGGTGGGGCAGGACAGCAAGGGGGAGGATTG
GGAAGACAATAGCAGGCATGCTGGGGATGCGGTGGGCTCTATGGCTTCTGAGGCGGAAAGAACCAGCTGG
GGCTCTAGGGGGTATCCCC
[124 nt withheld, positions 3450-3573]
C
[91 nt withheld, positions 3575-3665]
AGGGTGATGGTTCACGTACCTAGAAGTTCCTATTCCGAAGTTCCTATTCTCTAGAAAGTATAGGAACTTC
CTTGGCCAAAAAGCCTGAACTCACCGCGACGTCTGTCGAGAAGTTTCTGATCGAAAAGTTCGACAGCGTC
TCCGACCTGATGCAGCTCTCGGAGGGCGAAGAATCTCGTGCTTTCAGCTTCGATGTAGGAGGGCGTGGAT
ATGTCCTGCGGGTAAATAGCTGCGCCGATGGTTTCTACAAAGATCGTTATGTTTATCGGCACTTTGCATC
GGCCGCGCTCCCGATTCCGGAAGTGCTTGACATTGGGGAATTCAGCGAGAGCCTGACCTATTGCATCTCC
CGCCGTGCACAGGGTGTCACGTTGCAAGACCTGCCTGAAACCGAACTGCCCGCTGTTCTGCAGCCGGTCG
CGGAGGCCATGGATGCGATCGCTGCGGCCGATCTTAGCCAGACGAGCGGGTTCGGCCCATTCGGACCGCA
AGGAATCGGTCAATACACTACATGGCGTGATTTCATATGCGCGATTGCTGATCCCCATGTGTATCACTGG
CAAACTGTGATGGACGACACCGTCAGTGCGTCCGTCGCGCAGGCTCTCGATGAGCTGATGCTTTGGGCCG
AGGACTGCCCCGAAGTCCGGCACCTCGTGCACGCGGATTTCGGCTCCAACAATGTCCTGACGGACAATGG
CCGCATAACAGCGGTCATTGACTGGAGCGAGGCGATGTTCGGGGATTCCCAATACGAGGTCGCCAACATC
TTCTTCTGGAGGCCGTGGTTGGCTTGTATGGAGCAGCAGACGCGCTACTTCGAGCGGAGGCATCCGGAGC
TTGCAGGATCGCCGCGGCTCCGGGCGTATATGCTCCGCATTGGTCTTGACCAACTCTATCAGAGCTTGGT
TGACGGCAATTTCGATGATGCAGCTTGGGCGCAGGGTCGATGCGACGCAATCGTCCGATCCGGAGCCGGG
ACTGTCGGGCGTACACAAATCGCCCGCAGAAGCGCGGCCGTCTGGACCGATGGCTGTGTAGAAGTACTCG
CCGATAGTGGAAACCGACGCCCCAGCACTCGTCCGAGGGCAAAGGAATAGCACGTACTACGAGATTTCGA
TTCCACCGCCGCCTTCTATGAAAGGTTGGGCTTCGGAATCGTTTTCCGGGACGCCGGCTGGATGATCCTC
CAGCGCGGGGATCTCATGCTGGAGTTCTTCGCCCACCCCAACTTGTTTATTGCAGCTTATAATGGTTACA
AATAAAGCAATAGCATCACAAATTTCACAAATAAAGCATTTTTTTCACTGCATTCTAGTTGTGGTTTGTC
CAAACTCATCAATGTATCTTATCATGTCTGTATACCGTCGACCTCTAGCTAGAGCTTGGCGTAATCATGG
TCATAGCTGTTTCCTGTGTGAAATTGTTATCCGCTCACAATTCCACACAACATACGAGCCGGAAGCATAA
AGTGTAAAGCCTGGGGTGCCTAATGAGTGAGCTAACTCACATTAATTGCGTTGCGCTCACTGCCCGCTTT
CCAGTCGGGAAACCTGTCGTGCCAGCTGCATTAATGAATCGGCCAACGCGCGGGGAGAGGCGGTTTGCGT
ATTGGGCGCTCTTCCGCTTCCTCGCTCACTGACTCGCTGCGCTCGGTCGTTCGGCTGCGGCGAGCGGTAT
CAGCTCACTCAAAGGCGGTAATACGGTTATCCACAGAATCAGGGGATAACGCAGGAAAGAACATGTGAGC
AAAAGGCCAGCAAAAGGCCAGGAACCGTAAAAAGGCCGCGTTGCTGGCGTTTTTCCATAGGCTCCGCCCC
CCTGACGAGCATCACAAAAATCGACGCTCAAGTCAGAGGTGGCGAAACCCGACAGGACTATAAAGATACC
AGGCGTTTCCCCCTGGAAGCTCCCTCGTGCGCTCTCCTGTTCCGACCCTGCCGCTTACCGGATACCTGTC
CGCCTTTCTCCCTTCGGGAAGCGTGGCGCTTTCTCATAGCTCACGCTGTAGGTATCTCAGTTCGGTGTAG
GTCGTTCGCTCCAAGCTGGGCTGTGTGCACGAACCCCCCGTTCAGCCCGACCGCTGCGCCTTATCCGGTA
ACTATCGTCTTGAGTCCAACCCGGTAAGACACGACTTATCGCCACTGGCAGCAGCCACTGGTAACAGGAT
TAGCAGAGCGAGGTATGTAGGCGGTGCTACAGAGTTCTTGAAGTGGTGGCCTAACTACGGCTACACTAGA
AGAACAGTATTTGGTATCTGCGCTCTGCTGAAGCCAGTTACCTTCGGAAAAAGAGTTGGTAGCTCTTGAT
CCGGCAAACAAACCACCGCTGGTAGCGGTGGTTTTTTTGTTTGCAAGCAGCAGATTACGCGCAGAAAAAA
AGGATCTCAAGAAGATCCTTTGATCTTTTCTACGGGGTCTGACGCTCAGTGGAACGAAAACTCACGTTAA
GGGATTTTGGTCATGAGATTATCAAAAAGGATCTTCACCTAGATCCTTTTAAATTAAAAATGAAGTTTTA
AATCAATCTAAAGTATATATGAGTAAACTTGGTCTGACAGTTACCAATGCTTAATCAGTGAGGCACCTAT
CTCAGCGATCTGTCTATTTCGTTCATCCATAGTTGCCTGACTCCCCGTCGTGTAGATAACTACGATACGG
GAGGGCTTACCATCTGGCCCCAGTGCTGCAATGATACCGCGAGACCCACGCTCACCGGCTCCAGATTTAT
CAGCAATAAACCAGCCAGCCGGAAGGGCCGAGCGCAGAAGTGGTCCTGCAACTTTATCCGCCTCCATCCA
GTCTATTAATTGTTGCCGGGAAGCTAGAGTAAGTAGTTCGCCAGTTAATAGTTTGCGCAACGTTGTTGCC
ATTGCTACAGGCATCGTGGTGTCACGCTCGTCGTTTGGTATGGCTTCATTCAGCTCCGGTTCCCAACGAT
CAAGGCGAGTTACATGATCCCCCATGTTGTGCAAAAAAGCGGTTAGCTCCTTCGGTCCTCCGATCGTTGT
CAGAAGTAAGTTGGCCGCAGTGTTATCACTCATGGTTATGGCAGCACTGCATAATTCTCTTACTGTCATG
CCATCCGTAAGATGCTTTTCTGTGACTGGTGAGTACTCAACCAAGTCATTCTGAGAATAGTGTATGCGGC
GACCGAGTTGCTCTTGCCCGGCGTCAATACGGGATAATACCGCGCCACATAGCAGAACTTTAAAAGTGCT
CATCATTGGAAAACGTTCTTCGGGGCGAAAACTCTCAAGGATCTTACCGCTGTTGAGATCCAGTTCGATG
TAACCCACTCGTGCACCCAACTGATCTTCAGCATCTTTTACTTTCACCAGCGTTTCTGGGTGAGCAAAAA
CAGGAAGGCAAAATGCCGCAAAAAAGGGAATAAGGGCGACACGGAAATGTTGAATACTCATACTCTTCCT
TTTTCAATATTATTGAAGCATTTATCAGGGTTATTGTCTCATGAGCGGATACATATTTGAATGTATTTAG
AAAAATAAACAAATAGGGGTTCCGCGCACATTTCCCCGAAAAGTGCCACCTGACGTCGACGGATCGGGAG
ATCTCCCGATCCCCTATGGTGCACTCTCAGTACAATCTGCTCTGATGCCGCATAGTTAAGCCAGTATCTG
CTCCCTGCTTGTGTGTTGGAG
